>Addgene plasmid #186155 | LentiCRISPR-V2_hMSH2 | addgene full sequence | sequence record 366180 | Addgene NGS Result
ACACTCAACCCTATCTCGGTCTATTCTTTTGATTTATAAGGGATTTTGCCGATTTCGGCCTATTGGTTAA
AAAATGAGCTGATTTAACAAAAATTTAACGCGAATTAATTCTGTGGAATGTGTGTCAGTTAGGGTGTGGA
AAGTCCCCAGGCTCCCCAGCAGGCAGAAGTATGCAAAGCATGCATCTCAATTAGTCAGCAACCAGGTGTG
GAAAGTCCCCAGGCTCCCCAGCAGGCAGAAGTATGCAAAGCATGCATCTCAATTAGTCAGCAACCATAGT
CCCGCCCCTAACTCCGCCCATCCCGCCCCTAACTCCGCCCAGTTCCGCCCATTCTCCGCCCCATGGCTGA
CTAATTTTTTTTATTTATGCAGAGGCCGAGGCCGCCTCTGCCTCTGAGCTATTCCAGAAGTAGTGAGGAG
GCTTTTTTGGAGGCCTAGGCTTTTGCAAAAAGCTCCCGGGAGCTTGTATATCCATTTTCGGATCTGATCA
GCACGTGTTGACAATTAATCATCGGCATAGTATATCGGCATAGTATAATACGACAAGGTGAGGAACTAAA
CCATGGCCAAGTTGACCAGTGCCGTTCCGGTGCTCACCGCGCGCGACGTCGCCGGAGCGGTCGAGTTCTG
GACCGACCGGCTCGGGTTCTCCCGGGACTTCGTGGAGGACGACTTCGCCGGTGTGGTCCGGGACGACGTG
ACCCTGTTCATCAGCGCGGTCCAGGACCAGGTGGTGCCGGACAACACCCTGGCCTGGGTGTGGGTGCGCG
GCCTGGACGAGCTGTACGCCGAGTGGTCGGAGGTCGTGTCCACGAACTTCCGGGACGCCTCCGGGCCGGC
CATGACCGAGATCGGCGAGCAGCCGTGGGGGCGGGAGTTCGCCCTGCGCGACCCGGCCGGCAACTGCGTG
CACTTCGTGGCCGAGGAGCAGGACTGACACGTGCTACGAGATTTCGATTCCACCGCCGCCTTCTATGAAA
GGTTGGGCTTCGGAATCGTTTTCCGGGACGCCGGCTGGATGATCCTCCAGCGCGGGGATCTCATGCTGGA
GTTCTTCGCCCACCCCAACTTGTTTATTGCAGCTTATAATGGTTACAAATAAAGCAATAGCATCACAAAT
TTCACAAATAAAGCATTTTTTTCACTGCATTCTAGTTGTGGTTTGTCCAAACTCATCAATGTATCTTATC
ATGTCTGTATACCGTCGACCTCTAGCTAGAGCTTGGCGTAATCATGGTCATAGCTGTTTCCTGTGTGAAA
TTGTTATCCGCTCACAATTCCACACAACATACGAGCCGGAAGCATAAAGTGTAAAGCCTGGGGTGCCTAA
TGAGTGAGCTAACTCACATTAATTGCGTTGCGCTCACTGCCCGCTTTCCAGTCGGGAAACCTGTCGTGCC
AGCTGCATTAATGAATCGGCCAACGCGCGGGGAGAGGCGGTTTGCGTATTGGGCGCTCTTCCGCTTCCTC
GCTCACTGACTCGCTGCGCTCGGTCGTTCGGCTGCGGCGAGCGGTATCAGCTCACTCAAAGGCGGTAATA
CGGTTATCCACAGAATCAGGGGATAACGCAGGAAAGAACATGTGAGCAAAAGGCCAGCAAAAGGCCAGGA
ACCGTAAAAAGGCCGCGTTGCTGGCGTTTTTCCATAGGCTCCGCCCCCCTGACGAGCATCACAAAAATCG
ACGCTCAAGTCAGAGGTGGCGAAACCCGACAGGACTATAAAGATACCAGGCGTTTCCCCCTGGAAGCTCC
CTCGTGCGCTCTCCTGTTCCGACCCTGCCGCTTACCGGATACCTGTCCGCCTTTCTCCCTTCGGGAAGCG
TGGCGCTTTCTCATAGCTCACGCTGTAGGTATCTCAGTTCGGTGTAGGTCGTTCGCTCCAAGCTGGGCTG
TGTGCACGAACCCCCCGTTCAGCCCGACCGCTGCGCCTTATCCGGTAACTATCGTCTTGAGTCCAACCCG
GTAAGACACGACTTATCGCCACTGGCAGCAGCCACTGGTAACAGGATTAGCAGAGCGAGGTATGTAGGCG
GTGCTACAGAGTTCTTGAAGTGGTGGCCTAACTACGGCTACACTAGAAGAACAGTATTTGGTATCTGCGC
TCTGCTGAAGCCAGTTACCTTCGGAAAAAGAGTTGGTAGCTCTTGATCCGGCAAACAAACCACCGCTGGT
AGCGGTGGTTTTTTTGTTTGCAAGCAGCAGATTACGCGCAGAAAAAAAGGATCTCAAGAAGATCCTTTGA
TCTTTTCTACGGGGTCTGACGCTCAGTGGAACGAAAACTCACGTTAAGGGATTTTGGTCATGAGATTATC
AAAAAGGATCTTCACCTAGATCCTTTTAAATTAAAAATGAAGTTTTAAATCAATCTAAAGTATATATGAG
TAAACTTGGTCTGACAGTTACCAATGCTTAATCAGTGAGGCACCTATCTCAGCGATCTGTCTATTTCGTT
CATCCATAGTTGCCTGACTCCCCGTCGTGTAGATAACTACGATACGGGAGGGCTTACCATCTGGCCCCAG
TGCTGCAATGATACCGCGAGACCCACGCTCACCGGCTCCAGATTTATCAGCAATAAACCAGCCAGCCGGA
AGGGCCGAGCGCAGAAGTGGTCCTGCAACTTTATCCGCCTCCATCCAGTCTATTAATTGTTGCCGGGAAG
CTAGAGTAAGTAGTTCGCCAGTTAATAGTTTGCGCAACGTTGTTGCCATTGCTACAGGCATCGTGGTGTC
ACGCTCGTCGTTTGGTATGGCTTCATTCAGCTCCGGTTCCCAACGATCAAGGCGAGTTACATGATCCCCC
ATGTTGTGCAAAAAAGCGGTTAGCTCCTCCGGTCCTCCGATCGTTGTCAGAAGTAAGTTGGCCGCAGTGT
TATCACTCATGGTTATGGCAGCACTGCATAATTCTCTTACTGTCATGCCATCCGTAAGATGCTTTTCTGT
GACTGGTGAGTACTCAACCAAGTCATTCTGAGAATAGTGTATGCGGCGACCGAGTTGCTCTTGCCCGGCG
TCAATACGGGATAATACCGCGCCACATAGCAGAACTTTAAAAGTGCTCATCATTGGAAAACGTTCTTCGG
GGCGAAAACTCTCAAGGATCTTACCGCTGTTGAGATCCAGTTCGATGTAACCCACTCGTGCACCCAACTG
ATCTTCAGCATCTTTTACTTTCACCAGCGTTTCTGGGTGAGCAAAAACAGGAAGGCAAAATGCCGCAAAA
AAGGGAATAAGGGCGACACGGAAATGTTGAATACTCATACTCTTCCTTTTTCAATATTATTGAAGCATTT
ATCAGGGTTATTGTCTCATGAGCGGATACATATTTGAATGTATTTAGAAAAATAAACAAATAGGGGTTCC
GCGCACATTTCCCCGAAAAGTGCCACCTGACGTCGACGGATCGGGAGATCTCCCGATCCCCTATGGTGCA
CTCTCAGTACAATCTGCTCTGATGCCGCATAGTTAAGCCAGTATCTGCTCCCTGCTTGTGTGTTGGAGGT
CGCTGAGTAGTGCGCGAGCAAAATTTAAGCTACAACAAGGCAAGGCTTGACCGACAATTGCATGAAGAAT
CTGCTTAGGGTTAGGCGTTTTGCGCTGCTTCGCGATGTACGGGCCAGATATACGCGTTGACATTGATTAT
TGACTAGTTATTAATAGTAATCAATTACGGGGTCATTAGTTCATAGCCCATATATGGAGTTCCGCGTTAC
ATAACTTACGGTAAATGGCCCGCCTGGCTGACCGCCCAACGACCCCCGCCCATTGACGTCAATAATGACG
TATGTTCCCATAGTAACGCCAATAGGGACTTTCCATTGACGTCAATGGGTGGAGTATTTACGGTAAACTG
CCCACTTGGCAGTACATCAAGTGTATCATATGCCAAGTACGCCCCCTATTGACGTCAATGACGGTAAATG
GCCCGCCTGGCATTATGCCCAGTACATGACCTTATGGGACTTTCCTACTTGGCAGTACATCTACGTATTA
GTCATCGCTATTACCATGGTGATGCGGTTTTGGCAGTACATCAATGGGCGTGGATAGCGGTTTGACTCAC
GGGGATTTCCAAGTCTCCACCCCATTGACGTCAATGGGAGTTTGTTTTGGCACCAAAATCAACGGGACTT
TCCAAAATGTCGTAACAACTCCGCCCCATTGACGCAAATGGGCGGTAGGCGTGTACGGTGGGAGGTCTAT
ATAAGCAGCGCGTTTTGCCTGTACTGGGTCTCTCTGGTTAGACCAGATCTGAGCCTGGGAGCTCTCTGGC
TAACTAGGGAACCCACTGCTTAAGCCTCAATAAAGCTTGCCTTGAGTGCTTCAAGTAGTGTGTGCCCGTC
TGTTGTGTGACTCTGGTAACTAGAGATCCCTCAGACCCTTTTAGTCAGTGTGGAAAATCTCTAGCAGTGG
CGCCCGAACAGGGACTTGAAAGCGAAAGGGAAACCAGAGGAGCTCTCTCGACGCAGGACTCGGCTTGCTG
AAGCGCGCACGGCAAGAGGCGAGGGGCGGCGACTGGTGAGTACGCCAAAAATTTTGACTAGCGGAGGCTA
GAAGGAGAGAGATGGGTGCGAGAGCGTCAGTATTAAGCGGGGGAGAATTAGATCGCGATGGGAAAAAATT
CGGTTAAGGCCAGGGGGAAAGAAAAAATATAAATTAAAACATATAGTATGGGCAAGCAGGGAGCTAGAAC
GATTCGCAGTTAATCCTGGCCTGTTAGAAACATCAGAAGGCTGTAGACAAATACTGGGACAGCTACAACC
ATCCCTTCAGACAGGATCAGAAGAACTTAGATCATTATATAATACAGTAGCAACCCTCTATTGTGTGCAT
CAAAGGATAGAGATAAAAGACACCAAGGAAGCTTTAGACAAGATAGAGGAAGAGCAAAACAAAAGTAAGA
CCACCGCACAGCAAGCGGCCGCTGATCTTCAGACCTGGAGGAGGAGATATGAGGGACAATTGGAGAAGTG
AATTATATAAATATAAAGTAGTAAAAATTGAACCATTAGGAGTAGCACCCACCAAGGCAAAGAGAAGAGT
GGTGCAGAGAGAAAAAAGAGCAGTGGGAATAGGAGCTTTGTTCCTTGGGTTCTTGGGAGCAGCAGGAAGC
ACTATGGGCGCAGCGTCAATGACGCTGACGGTACAGGCCAGACAATTATTGTCTGGTATAGTGCAGCAGC
AGAACAATTTGCTGAGGGCTATTGAGGCGCAACAGCATCTGTTGCAACTCACAGTCTGGGGCATCAAGCA
GCTCCAGGCAAGAATCCTGGCTGTGGAAAGATACCTAAAGGATCAACAGCTCCTGGGGATTTGGGGTTGC
TCTGGAAAACTCATTTGCACCACTGCTGTGCCTTGGAATGCTAGTTGGAGTAATAAATCTCTGGAACAGA
TTTGGAATCACACGACCTGGATGGAGTGGGACAGAGAAATTAACAATTACACAAGCTTAATACACTCCTT
AATTGAAGAATCGCAAAACCAGCAAGAAAAGAATGAACAAGAATTATTGGAATTAGATAAATGGGCAAGT
TTGTGGAATTGGTTTAACATAACAAATTGGCTGTGGTATATAAAATTATTCATAATGATAGTAGGAGGCT
TGGTAGGTTTAAGAATAGTTTTTGCTGTACTTTCTATAGTGAATAGAGTTAGGCAGGGATATTCACCATT
ATCGTTTCAGACCCACCTCCCAACCCCGAGGGGACCCGACAGGCCCGAAGGAATAGAAGAAGAAGGTGGA
GAGAGAGACAGAGACAGATCCATTCGATTAGTGAACGGATCGGCACTGCGTGCGCCAATTCTGCAGACAA
ATGGCAGTATTCATCCACAATTTTAAAAGAAAAGGGGGGATTGGGGGGTACAGTGCAGGGGAAAGAATAG
TAGACATAATAGCAACAGACATACAAACTAAAGAATTACAAAAACAAATTACAAAAATTCAAAATTTTCG
GGTTTATTACAGGGACAGCAGAGATCCAGTTTGGTTAATTAAGGTACCGAGGGCCTATTTCCCATGATTC
CTTCATATTTGCATATACGATACAAGGCTGTTAGAGAGATAATTAGAATTAATTTGACTGTAAACACAAA
GATATTAGTACAAAATACGTGACGTAGAAAGTAATAATTTCTTGGGTAGTTTGCAGTTTTAAAATTATGT
TTTAAAATGGACTATCATATGCTTACCGTAACTTGAAAGTATTTCGATTTCTTGGCTTTATATATCTTGT
GGAAAGGACGAAACACCGTGAGAGGCTGCTTAATCCACGTTTTAGAGCTAGAAATAGCAAGTTAAAATAA
GGCTAGTCCGTTATCAACTTGAAAAAGTGGCACCGAGTCGGTGCTTTTTTGAATTCGCTAGCTAGGTCTT
GAAAGGAGTGGGAATTGGCTCCGGTGCCCGTCAGTGGGCAGAGCGCACATCGCCCACAGTCCCCGAGAAG
TTGGGGGGAGGGGTCGGCAATTGATCCGGTGCCTAGAGAAGGTGGCGCGGGGTAAACTGGGAAAGTGATG
TCGTGTACTGGCTCCGCCTTTTTCCCGAGGGTGGGGGAGAACCGTATATAAGTGCAGTAGTCGCCGTGAA
CGTTCTTTTTCGCAACGGGTTTGCCGCCAGAACACAGGACCGGTTCTAGAGCGCTGCCACCATGGACAAG
AAGTACAGCATCGGCCTGGACATCGGCACCAACTCTGTGGGCTGGGCCGTGATCACCGACGAGTACAAGG
TGCCCAGCAAGAAATTCAAGGTGCTGGGCAACACCGACCGGCACAGCATCAAGAAGAACCTGATCGGAGC
CCTGCTGTTCGACAGCGGCGAAACAGCCGAGGCCACCCGGCTGAAGAGAACCGCCAGAAGAAGATACACC
AGACGGAAGAACCGGATCTGCTATCTGCAAGAGATCTTCAGCAACGAGATGGCCAAGGTGGACGACAGCT
TCTTCCACAGACTGGAAGAGTCCTTCCTGGTGGAAGAGGATAAGAAGCACGAGCGGCACCCCATCTTCGG
CAACATCGTGGACGAGGTGGCCTACCACGAGAAGTACCCCACCATCTACCACCTGAGAAAGAAACTGGTG
GACAGCACCGACAAGGCCGACCTGCGGCTGATCTATCTGGCCCTGGCCCACATGATCAAGTTCCGGGGCC
ACTTCCTGATCGAGGGCGACCTGAACCCCGACAACAGCGACGTGGACAAGCTGTTCATCCAGCTGGTGCA
GACCTACAACCAGCTGTTCGAGGAAAACCCCATCAACGCCAGCGGCGTGGACGCCAAGGCCATCCTGTCT
GCCAGACTGAGCAAGAGCAGACGGCTGGAAAATCTGATCGCCCAGCTGCCCGGCGAGAAGAAGAATGGCC
TGTTCGGAAACCTGATTGCCCTGAGCCTGGGCCTGACCCCCAACTTCAAGAGCAACTTCGACCTGGCCGA
GGATGCCAAACTGCAGCTGAGCAAGGACACCTACGACGACGACCTGGACAACCTGCTGGCCCAGATCGGC
GACCAGTACGCCGACCTGTTTCTGGCCGCCAAGAACCTGTCCGACGCCATCCTGCTGAGCGACATCCTGA
GAGTGAACACCGAGATCACCAAGGCCCCCCTGAGCGCCTCTATGATCAAGAGATACGACGAGCACCACCA
GGACCTGACCCTGCTGAAAGCTCTCGTGCGGCAGCAGCTGCCTGAGAAGTACAAAGAGATTTTCTTCGAC
CAGAGCAAGAACGGCTACGCCGGCTACATTGACGGCGGAGCCAGCCAGGAAGAGTTCTACAAGTTCATCA
AGCCCATCCTGGAAAAGATGGACGGCACCGAGGAACTGCTCGTGAAGCTGAACAGAGAGGACCTGCTGCG
GAAGCAGCGGACCTTCGACAACGGCAGCATCCCCCACCAGATCCACCTGGGAGAGCTGCACGCCATTCTG
CGGCGGCAGGAAGATTTTTACCCATTCCTGAAGGACAACCGGGAAAAGATCGAGAAGATCCTGACCTTCC
GCATCCCCTACTACGTGGGCCCTCTGGCCAGGGGAAACAGCAGATTCGCCTGGATGACCAGAAAGAGCGA
GGAAACCATCACCCCCTGGAACTTCGAGGAAGTGGTGGACAAGGGCGCTTCCGCCCAGAGCTTCATCGAG
CGGATGACCAACTTCGATAAGAACCTGCCCAACGAGAAGGTGCTGCCCAAGCACAGCCTGCTGTACGAGT
ACTTCACCGTGTATAACGAGCTGACCAAAGTGAAATACGTGACCGAGGGAATGAGAAAGCCCGCCTTCCT
GAGCGGCGAGCAGAAAAAGGCCATCGTGGACCTGCTGTTCAAGACCAACCGGAAAGTGACCGTGAAGCAG
CTGAAAGAGGACTACTTCAAGAAAATCGAGTGCTTCGACTCCGTGGAAATCTCCGGCGTGGAAGATCGGT
TCAACGCCTCCCTGGGCACATACCACGATCTGCTGAAAATTATCAAGGACAAGGACTTCCTGGACAATGA
GGAAAACGAGGACATTCTGGAAGATATCGTGCTGACCCTGACACTGTTTGAGGACAGAGAGATGATCGAG
GAACGGCTGAAAACCTATGCCCACCTGTTCGACGACAAAGTGATGAAGCAGCTGAAGCGGCGGAGATACA
CCGGCTGGGGCAGGCTGAGCCGGAAGCTGATCAACGGCATCCGGGACAAGCAGTCCGGCAAGACAATCCT
GGATTTCCTGAAGTCCGACGGCTTCGCCAACAGAAACTTCATGCAGCTGATCCACGACGACAGCCTGACC
TTTAAAGAGGACATCCAGAAAGCCCAGGTGTCCGGCCAGGGCGATAGCCTGCACGAGCACATTGCCAATC
TGGCCGGCAGCCCCGCCATTAAGAAGGGCATCCTGCAGACAGTGAAGGTGGTGGACGAGCTCGTGAAAGT
GATGGGCCGGCACAAGCCCGAGAACATCGTGATCGAAATGGCCAGAGAGAACCAGACCACCCAGAAGGGA
CAGAAGAACAGCCGCGAGAGAATGAAGCGGATCGAAGAGGGCATCAAAGAGCTGGGCAGCCAGATCCTGA
AAGAACACCCCGTGGAAAACACCCAGCTGCAGAACGAGAAGCTGTACCTGTACTACCTGCAGAATGGGCG
GGATATGTACGTGGACCAGGAACTGGACATCAACCGGCTGTCCGACTACGATGTGGACCATATCGTGCCT
CAGAGCTTTCTGAAGGACGACTCCATCGACAACAAGGTGCTGACCAGAAGCGACAAGAACCGGGGCAAGA
GCGACAACGTGCCCTCCGAAGAGGTCGTGAAGAAGATGAAGAACTACTGGCGGCAGCTGCTGAACGCCAA
GCTGATTACCCAGAGAAAGTTCGACAATCTGACCAAGGCCGAGAGAGGCGGCCTGAGCGAACTGGATAAG
GCCGGCTTCATCAAGAGACAGCTGGTGGAAACCCGGCAGATCACAAAGCACGTGGCACAGATCCTGGACT
CCCGGATGAACACTAAGTACGACGAGAATGACAAGCTGATCCGGGAAGTGAAAGTGATCACCCTGAAGTC
CAAGCTGGTGTCCGATTTCCGGAAGGATTTCCAGTTTTACAAAGTGCGCGAGATCAACAACTACCACCAC
GCCCACGACGCCTACCTGAACGCCGTCGTGGGAACCGCCCTGATCAAAAAGTACCCTAAGCTGGAAAGCG
AGTTCGTGTACGGCGACTACAAGGTGTACGACGTGCGGAAGATGATCGCCAAGAGCGAGCAGGAAATCGG
CAAGGCTACCGCCAAGTACTTCTTCTACAGCAACATCATGAACTTTTTCAAGACCGAGATTACCCTGGCC
AACGGCGAGATCCGGAAGCGGCCTCTGATCGAGACAAACGGCGAAACCGGGGAGATCGTGTGGGATAAGG
GCCGGGATTTTGCCACCGTGCGGAAAGTGCTGAGCATGCCCCAAGTGAATATCGTGAAAAAGACCGAGGT
GCAGACAGGCGGCTTCAGCAAAGAGTCTATCCTGCCCAAGAGGAACAGCGATAAGCTGATCGCCAGAAAG
AAGGACTGGGACCCTAAGAAGTACGGCGGCTTCGACAGCCCCACCGTGGCCTATTCTGTGCTGGTGGTGG
CCAAAGTGGAAAAGGGCAAGTCCAAGAAACTGAAGAGTGTGAAAGAGCTGCTGGGGATCACCATCATGGA
AAGAAGCAGCTTCGAGAAGAATCCCATCGACTTTCTGGAAGCCAAGGGCTACAAAGAAGTGAAAAAGGAC
CTGATCATCAAGCTGCCTAAGTACTCCCTGTTCGAGCTGGAAAACGGCCGGAAGAGAATGCTGGCCTCTG
CCGGCGAACTGCAGAAGGGAAACGAACTGGCCCTGCCCTCCAAATATGTGAACTTCCTGTACCTGGCCAG
CCACTATGAGAAGCTGAAGGGCTCCCCCGAGGATAATGAGCAGAAACAGCTGTTTGTGGAACAGCACAAG
CACTACCTGGACGAGATCATCGAGCAGATCAGCGAGTTCTCCAAGAGAGTGATCCTGGCCGACGCTAATC
TGGACAAAGTGCTGTCCGCCTACAACAAGCACCGGGATAAGCCCATCAGAGAGCAGGCCGAGAATATCAT
CCACCTGTTTACCCTGACCAATCTGGGAGCCCCTGCCGCCTTCAAGTACTTTGACACCACCATCGACCGG
AAGAGGTACACCAGCACCAAAGAGGTGCTGGACGCCACCCTGATCCACCAGAGCATCACCGGCCTGTACG
AGACACGGATCGACCTGTCTCAGCTGGGAGGCGACAAGCGACCTGCCGCCACAAAGAAGGCTGGACAGGC
TAAGAAGAAGAAAGATTACAAAGACGATGACGATAAGGGATCCGGCGCAACAAACTTCTCTCTGCTGAAA
CAAGCCGGAGATGTCGAAGAGAATCCTGGACCGACCGAGTACAAGCCCACGGTGCGCCTCGCCACCCGCG
ACGACGTCCCCAGGGCCGTACGCACCCTCGCCGCCGCGTTCGCCGACTACCCCGCCACGCGCCACACCGT
CGATCCGGACCGCCACATCGAGCGGGTCACCGAGCTGCAAGAACTCTTCCTCACGCGCGTCGGGCTCGAC
ATCGGCAAGGTGTGGGTCGCGGACGACGGCGCCGCGGTGGCGGTCTGGACCACGCCGGAGAGCGTCGAAG
CGGGGGCGGTGTTCGCCGAGATCGGCCCGCGCATGGCCGAGTTGAGCGGTTCCCGGCTGGCCGCGCAGCA
ACAGATGGAAGGCCTCCTGGCGCCGCACCGGCCCAAGGAGCCCGCGTGGTTCCTGGCCACCGTCGGAGTC
TCGCCCGACCACCAGGGCAAGGGTCTGGGCAGCGCCGTCGTGCTCCCCGGAGTGGAGGCGGCCGAGCGCG
CCGGGGTGCCCGCCTTCCTGGAGACCTCCGCGCCCCGCAACCTCCCCTTCTACGAGCGGCTCGGCTTCAC
CGTCACCGCCGACGTCGAGGTGCCCGAAGGACCGCGCACCTGGTGCATGACCCGCAAGCCCGGTGCCTGA
ACGCGTTAAGTCGACAATCAACCTCTGGATTACAAAATTTGTGAAAGATTGACTGGTATTCTTAACTATG
TTGCTCCTTTTACGCTATGTGGATACGCTGCTTTAATGCCTTTGTATCATGCTATTGCTTCCCGTATGGC
TTTCATTTTCTCCTCCTTGTATAAATCCTGGTTGCTGTCTCTTTATGAGGAGTTGTGGCCCGTTGTCAGG
CAACGTGGCGTGGTGTGCACTGTGTTTGCTGACGCAACCCCCACTGGTTGGGGCATTGCCACCACCTGTC
AGCTCCTTTCCGGGACTTTCGCTTTCCCCCTCCCTATTGCCACGGCGGAACTCATCGCCGCCTGCCTTGC
CCGCTGCTGGACAGGGGCTCGGCTGTTGGGCACTGACAATTCCGTGGTGTTGTCGGGGAAATCATCGTCC
TTTCCTTGGCTGCTCGCCTGTGTTGCCACCTGGATTCTGCGCGGGACGTCCTTCTGCTACGTCCCTTCGG
CCCTCAATCCAGCGGACCTTCCTTCCCGCGGCCTGCTGCCGGCTCTGCGGCCTCTTCCGCGTCTTCGCCT
TCGCCCTCAGACGAGTCGGATCTCCCTTTGGGCCGCCTCCCCGCGTCGACTTTAAGACCAATGACTTACA
AGGCAGCTGTAGATCTTAGCCACTTTTTAAAAGAAAAGGGGGGACTGGAAGGGCTAATTCACTCCCAACG
AAGACAAGATCTGCTTTTTGCTTGTACTGGGTCTCTCTGGTTAGACCAGATCTGAGCCTGGGAGCTCTCT
GGCTAACTAGGGAACCCACTGCTTAAGCCTCAATAAAGCTTGCCTTGAGTGCTTCAAGTAGTGTGTGCCC
GTCTGTTGTGTGACTCTGGTAACTAGAGATCCCTCAGACCCTTTTAGTCAGTGTGGAAAATCTCTAGCAG
GGCCCGTTTAAACCCGCTGATCAGCCTCGACTGTGCCTTCTAGTTGCCAGCCATCTGTTGTTTGCCCCTC
CCCCGTGCCTTCCTTGACCCTGGAAGGTGCCACTCCCACTGTCCTTTCCTAATAAAATGAGGAAATTGCA
TCGCATTGTCTGAGTAGGTGTCATTCTATTCTGGGGGGTGGGGTGGGGCAGGACAGCAAGGGGGAGGATT
GGGAAGACAATAGCAGGCATGCTGGGGATGCGGTGGGCTCTATGGCTTCTGAGGCGGAAAGAACCAGCTG
GGGCTCTAGGGGGTATCCCC
[124 nt withheld, positions 12691-12814]
C
[91 nt withheld, positions 12816-12906]
A
[49 nt withheld, positions 12908-12956]
CCTTTGACGTTGGAGTCCACGTTCTTTAATAGTGGACTCTTGTTCCAAACTGGAACA
Features (pLannotate 1.2.2; 33 found; start..end, strand, type, name):
    120..449     +  promoter       SV40 promoter: SV40 enhancer and early promoter
    497..544     +  promoter       EM7 promoter: synthetic bacterial promoter&nbsp
    563..937     +  CDS            BleoR: antibiotic-binding protein; Sh ble from Streptoalloteichus hindustanus; confers resistance to bleomycin, phleomycin, and Zeocin™
    947..1072    +  CDS            ble (fragment): BLE_KLEPN - Experimental evidence at protein level: Swiss-Prot protein existence level 1. Binding protein with a strong affinity to the bleomycin family of antibiotics. Binds to CL990; an antimitotic-antibiotic compound. From Klebsiella pneumoniae.
   1067..1188    +  polyA_signal   SV40 poly(A) signal: SV40 polyadenylation signal
   1259..1281    -  protein_bind   lac operator (fragment): The lac repressor binds to the lac operator to inhibit transcription in E. coli. This inhibition can be relieved by adding lactose or isopropyl-β-D-thiogalactopyranoside (IPTG). lac repressor encoded by lacI
   1285..1315    -  promoter       lac promoter: promoter for the E. coli lac operon
   1330..1351    -  protein_bind   CAP binding site: CAP binding activates transcription in the presence of cAMP. E. coli catabolite activator protein
   1364..1456    -  CDS            lacI (fragment): lac repressor; lacI; The lac repressor binds to the lac operator to inhibit transcription in E. coli. This inhibition can be relieved by adding lactose or isopropyl-β-D-thiogalactopyranoside (IPTG).
   1639..2227    -  rep_origin     ori: high-copy-number ColE1/pMB1/pBR322/pUC origin of replication
   2398..3258    -  CDS            AmpR: β-lactamase; bla; confers resistance to ampicillin, carbenicillin, and related antibiotics
   3259..3363    -  promoter       AmpR promoter: bla
   3422..3474    -  misc_feature   bom (fragment): basis of mobility region from pBR322
   3629..4008    +  enhancer       CMV enhancer: human cytomegalovirus immediate early enhancer
   4009..4208    +  promoter       CMV promoter: human cytomegalovirus (CMV) immediate early promoter
   4226..4406    +  LTR            5' LTR (truncated): truncated 5' long terminal repeat (LTR) from HIV-1
   4453..4578    +  misc_feature   HIV-1 Ψ: packaging signal of human immunodeficiency virus type 1
   4562..4925    +  CDS            HIV-1 gag (fragment): gag protein from human immunodeficiency virus 1; gag
   5071..5304    +  misc_feature   RRE: The Rev response element (RRE) of HIV-1 allows for Rev-dependent mRNA export from the nucleus to the cytoplasm.
   5681..5781    +  CDS            Rev (fragment): human immunodeficiency virus 1 (HIV-1) Rev protein; rev; enhances nuclear export of unspliced and incompletely spliced viral mRNAs
   5831..5948    +  misc_feature   cPPT/CTS: central polypurine tract and central termination sequence of HIV-1
   5999..6239    +  promoter       U6 promoter: RNA polymerase III promoter for human U6 snRNA
   6269..6344    +  misc_RNA       gRNA scaffold: guide RNA scaffold for the Streptococcus pyogenes CRISPR/Cas9 system
   6362..6380    +  CDS            small t antigen (fragment): SV40 (simian virus 40) small t antigen
   6406..6617    +  promoter       EF-1α core promoter: core promoter for human elongation factor EF-1α
   6642..10745   +  CDS            Cas9: Cas9 (Csn1) endonuclease from the Streptococcus pyogenes Type II CRISPR/Cas system generates RNA-guided double strand breaks in DNA
  10883..11480   +  CDS            PuroR (fragment): puromycin N-acetyltransferase; pac from Streptomyces; confers resistance to puromycin
  11496..12084   +  misc_feature   WPRE: woodchuck hepatitis virus posttranscriptional regulatory element
  12135..12154   +  misc_feature   cPPT/CTS (fragment): central polypurine tract and central termination sequence of HIV-1
  12156..12389   +  LTR            3' LTR (ΔU3): self-inactivating 3' long terminal repeat (LTR) from HIV-1
  12421..12645   +  polyA_signal   bGH poly(A) signal: bovine growth hormone polyadenylation signal
  12649..12670   +  promoter       SV40 promoter (fragment): SV40 enhancer and early promoter
  12691..106     +  rep_origin     f1 ori (across the origin) (sequence partly withheld): f1 bacteriophage origin of replication; arrow indicates direction of (+) strand synthesis
