[The description below was written by a language model from this plasmid's Addgene catalogue record and pLannotate feature annotations shown in this document.]
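Description:
LentiCRISPR-V2_hMSH2 is an all-in-one lentiviral CRISPR/Cas9 plasmid of about 13 kb, built on the LentiCRISPR V2 backbone and carrying a single guide RNA directed against the human mismatch-repair gene MSH2. It is propagated in E. coli as a high-copy plasmid through a ColE1/pUC-type origin with ampicillin selection (AmpR). An f1 origin is also present, and outside the viral region there is an SV40/EM7-driven BleoR cassette that could confer Zeocin/bleomycin resistance.

The transfer cassette has a third-generation, self-inactivating layout. A CMV enhancer/promoter replaces the U3 region upstream of a truncated HIV-1 5' LTR to drive genomic RNA production in packaging cells. It is followed by the Ψ packaging signal with a partial gag sequence, the RRE for Rev-dependent nuclear export, and the cPPT/CTS. The cassette ends in a ΔU3 3' LTR, with a bGH polyadenylation signal downstream.

Within this frame, a human U6 RNA polymerase III promoter transcribes the 20-nt MSH2 spacer, which was cloned between BsmBI sites that were destroyed in the process. The spacer is fused to the Streptococcus pyogenes gRNA scaffold. Downstream, an EF-1α core promoter drives S. pyogenes Cas9, followed by a puromycin N-acetyltransferase coding region for selecting transduced mammalian cells. The feature table does not annotate the linker between the two coding sequences. A WPRE enhances expression of this transcript.

Transduced, puromycin-selected human cells therefore express both Cas9 and the guide, producing double-strand breaks that disrupt MSH2. The associated publication concerns engineering forward genetics into cultured cancer cells for chemical target identification, although the record states the purpose only as an sgRNA targeting human MSH2.
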