Addgene plasmid #186155: LentiCRISPR-V2_hMSH2
Purpose: sgRNA targeting human MSH2 gene
Depositing lab: David McFadden. Publication: Engineering Forward Genetics into Cultured Cancer Cells for Chemical Target Identification. Povedano JM, Liou J, Wei D, Srivatsav A, Kim J, Xie Y, Nijhawan D, McFadden DG. Cell Chem Biol. 2019 Sep 19;26(9):1315-1321.e3. doi: 10.1016/j.chembiol.2019.06.006. Epub 2019 Jul 11. PubMed 31303577.
Backbone
  Vector backbone: LentiCRISPR V2
  Backbone size w/o insert (bp): 12992
  Total vector size (bp): 13012
  Vector type: Mammalian Expression, CRISPR
Growth in bacteria
  Bacterial resistance: Ampicillin, 100 μg/mL
  Growth temperature: 37°C
  Growth strain: NEB Stable
  Copy number: High Copy
Gene/Insert
  Gene/Insert name: MSH2
  gRNA/shRNA sequence: TGAGAGGCTGCTTAATCCAC
  Species: H. sapiens (human)
  Entrez Gene: MSH2 (a.k.a. COCA1, FCC1, HNPCC, HNPCC1, LCFS2, LYNCH1, MMRCS2, MSH-2, hMSH2)
  Promoter: U6
  Cloning method: Restriction Enzyme; 5′ cloning site BsmBI (destroyed during cloning); 3′ cloning site BsmBI (destroyed during cloning)
  Sequencing primers: 5′ gagggcctatttcccatgattcc; 3′ N/A
Terms and licenses: Academic/Nonprofit Terms; Industry Terms: Not Available to Industry
How to cite: LentiCRISPR-V2_hMSH2 was a gift from David McFadden (Addgene plasmid # 186155 ; http://n2t.net/addgene:186155 ; RRID:Addgene_186155)
